Addgene plasmid #62172: pMuLE ENTR CMV CreERT2 L5-L2
Purpose: MuLE (Multiple Lentiviral Expression) Entry vector containing a CMV promoter and CreERT2 module. Compatible with MultiSite Gateway cloning
Depositing lab: Ian Frew. Depositing organization: University of Zurich. Publication: A versatile modular vector system for rapid combinatorial mammalian genetics. Albers J, Danzer C, Rechsteiner M, Lehmann H, Brandt LP, Hejhal T, Catalano A, Busenhart P, Goncalves AF, Brandt S, Bode PK, Bode-Lesniewska B, Wild PJ, Frew IJ. J Clin Invest. 2015 Mar 9. pii: 79743. doi: 10.1172/JCI79743. PubMed 25751063.
Backbone
  Vector backbone: N/A
  Vector type: Mammalian Expression ; MuLE Gateway Entry Vector
Growth in bacteria
  Bacterial resistance: Kanamycin, 50 μg/mL
  Growth temperature: 37°C
  Growth strain: DH5alpha
  Copy number: High Copy
Gene/Insert
  Gene/Insert name: CreERT2
  Species: Synthetic
  Promoter: CMV
  Cloning method: Gateway Cloning
  Sequencing primers: 5′ M13-fwd; 3′ M13-rev
Terms and licenses: Academic/Nonprofit Terms; Industry Terms: Not Available to Industry
How to cite: pMuLE ENTR CMV CreERT2 L5-L2 was a gift from Ian Frew (Addgene plasmid # 62172 ; http://n2t.net/addgene:62172 ; RRID:Addgene_62172)
