[The description below was written by a language model from this plasmid's Addgene catalogue record and pLannotate feature annotations shown in this document.]
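Description:
pMuLE ENTR CMV CreERT2 L5-L2 is a 5.4 kb Gateway entry plasmid from the MuLE (Multiple Lentiviral Expression) modular system. It is designed to donate a mammalian expression cassette into a lentiviral destination vector by MultiSite Gateway recombination. It is not itself a viral vector. It is propagated in E. coli as a high-copy plasmid through a ColE1/pUC-type origin and is selected with kanamycin through the aph(3')-Ia gene. The record does not name a parental backbone, but the rrnB T1 and T2 terminators upstream of the cassette, the short lacZα and lacI remnants, and the M13 sequencing primer sites are typical of standard entry-clone architecture.

The payload lies between attL5 and attL2. It consists of the human cytomegalovirus immediate-early enhancer and promoter, followed by a T7 promoter, driving a Cre recombinase coding sequence fused in line to ERT2, the mutated ligand-binding domain of the human estrogen receptor. The fusion is held inactive until a tamoxifen-type ligand binds it, which allows Cre to act on loxP sites and so makes recombination inducible. The short hit annotated as a truncated HIV-1 5' LTR immediately after the CMV promoter is only a small fragment and does not indicate a functional LTR. No polyadenylation signal is annotated within the module.

The L5-L2 flanks define the position this module occupies in a multi-fragment LR reaction. It is combined with entry clones carrying complementary att sites, so that CMV-CreERT2 can be assembled alongside other expression or knockdown modules in a single lentiviral vector for combinatorial genetic manipulation of mammalian cells.
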