Features (pLannotate 1.2.2; 15 found; start..end, strand, type, name):
     54..153     -  protein_bind   attL2: mutant version of attL; recombination site for the Gateway® LR reaction LR Clonase™
    184..202     -  promoter       T7 promoter: promoter for bacteriophage T7 RNA polymerase
    336..1145    +  CDS            KanR: aminoglycoside phosphotransferase; aph(3')-Ia; confers resistance to kanamycin in bacteria or G418 (Geneticin®) in eukaryotes
   1292..1880    +  rep_origin     ori: high-copy-number ColE1/pMB1/pBR322/pUC origin of replication
   2063..2155    +  CDS            lacI (fragment): lac repressor; lacI; The lac repressor binds to the lac operator to inhibit transcription in E. coli. This inhibition can be relieved by adding lactose or isopropyl-β-D-thiogalactopyranoside (IPTG).
   2210..2237    -  terminator     rrnB T2 terminator: transcription terminator T2 from the E. coli rrnB gene
   2369..2412    +  terminator     rrnB T1 terminator: Escherichia coli rrnB; transcription terminator T1 from the E. coli rrnB gene
   2459..2495    -  CDS            lacZα (fragment): LacZα fragment of β-galactosidase; lacZ fragment
   2512..2607    +  protein_bind   attL5: mutant version of attL; recombination site for the Gateway® LR reaction LR Clonase™
   2635..3014    +  enhancer       CMV enhancer: human cytomegalovirus immediate early enhancer
   3015..3218    +  promoter       CMV promoter: human cytomegalovirus (CMV) immediate early promoter
   3214..3247    +  LTR            5' LTR (truncated) (fragment): truncated 5' long terminal repeat (LTR) from HIV-1
   3263..3281    +  promoter       T7 promoter: promoter for bacteriophage T7 RNA polymerase
   3356..4384    +  CDS            cre: RECR_BPP1 - Experimental evidence at protein level: Swiss-Prot protein existence level 1. Catalyzes site-specific recombination between two 34-base- pair LOXP sites. Its role is to maintain the phage genome as a monomeric unit-copy plasmid in the lysogenic state. From Escherichia phage P1 (Bacteriophage P1).
   4397..5332    +  CDS            ERT2: mutated ligand-binding domain of the human estrogen receptor (Feil et al., 1997)
>Addgene plasmid #62172 | pMuLE ENTR CMV CreERT2 L5-L2 | depositor full sequence | sequence record 101456 | Full Sequence
AATTCTGCAGATATCCATCACACTGGCGGCCGCTCGAGCATGCATCTAGAGGTACCCAGCTTTCTTGTAC
AAAGTTGGCATTATAAGAAAGCATTGCTTATCAATTTGTTGCAACGAACAGGTCACTATCAGTCAAAATA
AAATCATTATTTGCCATCCAGCTGCAGGGCGGCCGCGATATCCCCTATAGTGAGTCGTATTACATGGTCA
TAGCTGTTTCCTGGCAGCTCTGGCCCGTGTCTCAAAATCTCTGATGTTACATTGCACAAGATAAAAATAT
ATCATCATGAACAATAAAACTGTCTGCTTACATAAACAGTAATACAAGGGGTGTTATGAGCCATATTCAA
CGGGAAACGTCGAGGCCGCGATTAAATTCCAACATGGATGCTGATTTATATGGGTATAAATGGGCTCGCG
ATAATGTCGGGCAATCAGGTGCGACAATCTATCGCTTGTATGGGAAGCCCGATGCGCCAGAGTTGTTTCT
GAAACATGGCAAAGGTAGCGTTGCCAATGATGTTACAGATGAGATGGTCAGACTAAACTGGCTGACGGAA
TTTATGCCTCTTCCGACCATCAAGCATTTTATCCGTACTCCTGATGATGCATGGTTACTCACCACTGCGA
TCCCCGGAAAAACAGCATTCCAGGTATTAGAAGAATATCCTGATTCAGGTGAAAATATTGTTGATGCGCT
GGCAGTGTTCCTGCGCCGGTTGCATTCGATTCCTGTTTGTAATTGTCCTTTTAACAGCGATCGCGTATTT
CGTCTCGCTCAGGCGCAATCACGAATGAATAACGGTTTGGTTGATGCGAGTGATTTTGATGACGAGCGTA
ATGGCTGGCCTGTTGAACAAGTCTGGAAAGAAATGCATAAACTTTTGCCATTCTCACCGGATTCAGTCGT
CACTCATGGTGATTTCTCACTTGATAACCTTATTTTTGACGAGGGGAAATTAATAGGTTGTATTGATGTT
GGACGAGTCGGAATCGCAGACCGATACCAGGATCTTGCCATCCTATGGAACTGCCTCGGTGAGTTTTCTC
CTTCATTACAGAAACGGCTTTTTCAAAAATATGGTATTGATAATCCTGATATGAATAAATTGCAGTTTCA
TTTGATGCTCGATGAGTTTTTCTAATCAGAATTGGTTAATTGGTTGTAACACTGGCAGAGCATTACGCTG
ACTTGACGGGACGGCGCAAGCTCATGACCAAAATCCCTTAACGTGAGTTACGCGTCGTTCCACTGAGCGT
CAGACCCCGTAGAAAAGATCAAAGGATCTTCTTGAGATCCTTTTTTTCTGCGCGTAATCTGCTGCTTGCA
AACAAAAAAACCACCGCTACCAGCGGTGGTTTGTTTGCCGGATCAAGAGCTACCAACTCTTTTTCCGAAG
GTAACTGGCTTCAGCAGAGCGCAGATACCAAATACTGTTCTTCTAGTGTAGCCGTAGTTAGGCCACCACT
TCAAGAACTCTGTAGCACCGCCTACATACCTCGCTCTGCTAATCCTGTTACCAGTGGCTGCTGCCAGTGG
CGATAAGTCGTGTCTTACCGGGTTGGACTCAAGACGATAGTTACCGGATAAGGCGCAGCGGTCGGGCTGA
ACGGGGGGTTCGTGCACACAGCCCAGCTTGGAGCGAACGACCTACACCGAACTGAGATACCTACAGCGTG
AGCTATGAGAAAGCGCCACGCTTCCCGAAGGGAGAAAGGCGGACAGGTATCCGGTAAGCGGCAGGGTCGG
AACAGGAGAGCGCACGAGGGAGCTTCCAGGGGGAAACGCCTGGTATCTTTATAGTCCTGTCGGGTTTCGC
CACCTCTGACTTGAGCGTCGATTTTTGTGATGCTCGTCAGGGGGGCGGAGCCTATGGAAAAACGCCAGCA
ACGCGGCCTTTTTACGGTTCCTGGCCTTTTGCTGGCCTTTTGCTCACATGTTCTTTCCTGCGTTATCCCC
TGATTCTGTGGATAACCGTATTACCGCCTTTGAGTGAGCTGATACCGCTCGCCGCAGCCGAACGACCGAG
CGCAGCGAGTCAGTGAGCGAGGAAGCGGAAGAGCGCCCAATACGCAAACCGCCTCTCCCCGCGCGTTGGC
CGATTCATTAATGCAGCTGGCACGACAGGTTTCCCGACTGGAAAGCGGGCAGTGAGCGCAACGCAATTAA
TACGCGTACCGCTAGCCAGGAAGAGTTTGTAGAAACGCAAAAAGGCCATCCGTCAGGATGGCCTTCTGCT
TAGTTTGATGCCTGGCAGTTTATGGCGGGCGTCCTGCCCGCCACCCTCCGGGCCGTTGCTTCACAACGTT
CAAATCCGCTCCCGGCGGATTTGTCCTACTCAGGAGAGCGTTCACCGACAAACAACAGATAAAACGAAAG
GCCCAGTCTTCCGACTGAGCCTTTCGTTTTATTTGATGCCTGGCAGTTCCCTACTCTCGCGTTAACGCTA
GCATGGATGTTTTCCCAGTCACGACGTTGTAAAACGACGGCCAGTCTTAAGCTCGGGCCCCAAATAATGA
TTTTATTTTGACTGATAGTGACCTGTTCGTTGCAACAAATTGATGAGCAATGCTTTTTTATAATGCCAAC
TTTGTATACAAAAGTTGGCGATGTACGGGCCAGATATACGCGTTGACATTGATTATTGACTAGTTATTAA
TAGTAATCAATTACGGGGTCATTAGTTCATAGCCCATATATGGAGTTCCGCGTTACATAACTTACGGTAA
ATGGCCCGCCTGGCTGACCGCCCAACGACCCCCGCCCATTGACGTCAATAATGACGTATGTTCCCATAGT
AACGCCAATAGGGACTTTCCATTGACGTCAATGGGTGGAGTATTTACGGTAAACTGCCCACTTGGCAGTA
CATCAAGTGTATCATATGCCAAGTACGCCCCCTATTGACGTCAATGACGGTAAATGGCCCGCCTGGCATT
ATGCCCAGTACATGACCTTATGGGACTTTCCTACTTGGCAGTACATCTACGTATTAGTCATCGCTATTAC
CATGGTGATGCGGTTTTGGCAGTACATCAATGGGCGTGGATAGCGGTTTGACTCACGGGGATTTCCAAGT
CTCCACCCCATTGACGTCAATGGGAGTTTGTTTTGGCACCAAAATCAACGGGACTTTCCAAAATGTCGTA
ACAACTCCGCCCCATTGACGCAAATGGGCGGTAGGCGTGTACGGTGGGAGGTCTATATAAGCAGAGCTCT
CTGGCTAACTAGAGAACCCACTGCTTACTGGCTTATCGAAATTAATACGACTCACTATAGGGAGACCCAA
GCTTGGTACCGAGCTCGGATCCACTAGTAACGGCCGCCAGTGTGCTGGAATTCTGAGCCGCCACCATGTC
CAATTTACTGACCGTACACCAAAATTTGCCTGCATTACCGGTCGATGCAACGAGTGATGAGGTTCGCAAG
AACCTGATGGACATGTTCAGGGATCGCCAGGCGTTTTCTGAGCATACCTGGAAAATGCTTCTGTCCGTTT
GCCGGTCGTGGGCGGCATGGTGCAAGTTGAATAACCGGAAATGGTTTCCCGCAGAACCTGAAGATGTTCG
CGATTATCTTCTATATCTTCAGGCGCGCGGTCTGGCAGTAAAAACTATCCAGCAACATTTGGGCCAGCTA
AACATGCTTCATCGTCGGTCCGGGCTGCCACGACCAAGTGACAGCAATGCTGTTTCACTGGTTATGCGGC
GGATCCGAAAAGAAAACGTTGATGCCGGTGAACGTGCAAAACAGGCTCTAGCGTTCGAACGCACTGATTT
CGACCAGGTTCGTTCACTCATGGAAAATAGCGATCGCTGCCAGGATATACGTAATCTGGCATTTCTGGGG
ATTGCTTATAACACCCTGTTACGTATAGCCGAAATTGCCAGGATCAGGGTTAAAGATATCTCACGTACTG
ACGGTGGGAGAATGTTAATCCATATTGGCAGAACGAAAACGCTGGTTAGCACCGCAGGTGTAGAGAAGGC
ACTTAGCCTGGGGGTAACTAAACTGGTCGAGCGATGGATTTCCGTCTCTGGTGTAGCTGATGATCCGAAT
AACTACCTGTTTTGCCGGGTCAGAAAAAATGGTGTTGCCGCGCCATCTGCCACCAGCCAGCTATCAACTC
GCGCCCTGGAAGGGATTTTTGAAGCAACTCATCGATTGATTTACGGCGCTAAGGATGACTCTGGTCAGAG
ATACCTGGCCTGGTCTGGACACAGTGCCCGTGTCGGAGCCGCGCGAGATATGGCCCGCGCTGGAGTTTCA
ATACCGGAGATCATGCAAGCTGGTGGCTGGACCAATGTAAATATTGTCATGAACTATATCCGTAACCTGG
ATAGTGAAACAGGGGCAATGGTGCGCCTGCTGGAAGATGGCGATCTCGAGCCATCTGCTGGAGACATGAG
AGCTGCCAACCTTTGGCCAAGCCCGCTCATGATCAAACGCTCTAAGAAGAACAGCCTGGCCTTGTCCCTG
ACGGCCGACCAGATGGTCAGTGCCTTGTTGGATGCTGAGCCCCCCATACTCTATTCCGAGTATGATCCTA
CCAGACCCTTCAGTGAAGCTTCGATGATGGGCTTACTGACCAACCTGGCAGACAGGGAGCTGGTTCACAT
GATCAACTGGGCGAAGAGGGTGCCAGGCTTTGTGGATTTGACCCTCCATGATCAGGTCCACCTTCTAGAA
TGTGCCTGGCTAGAGATCCTGATGATTGGTCTCGTCTGGCGCTCCATGGAGCACCCAGTGAAGCTACTGT
TTGCTCCTAACTTGCTCTTGGACAGGAACCAGGGAAAATGTGTAGAGGGCATGGTGGAGATCTTCGACAT
GCTGCTGGCTACATCATCTCGGTTCCGCATGATGAATCTGCAGGGAGAGGAGTTTGTGTGCCTCAAATCT
ATTATTTTGCTTAATTCTGGAGTGTACACATTTCTGTCCAGCACCCTGAAGTCTCTGGAAGAGAAGGACC
ATATCCACCGAGTCCTGGACAAGATCACAGACACTTTGATCCACCTGATGGCCAAGGCAGGCCTGACCCT
GCAGCAGCAGCACCAGCGGCTGGCCCAGCTCCTCCTCATCCTCTCCCACATCAGGCACATGAGTAACAAA
GGCATGGAGCATCTGTACAGCATGAAGTGCAAGAACGTGGTGCCCCTCTATGACCTGCTGCTGGAGGCGG
CGGACGCCCACCGCCTACATGCGCCCACTAGCCGTGGAGGGGCATCCGTGGAGGAGACGGACCAAAGCCA
CTTGGCCACTGCGGGCTCTACTTCATCGCATTCCTTGCAAAAGTATTACATCACGGGGGAGGCAGAGGGT
TTCCCTGCCACAGCTTGATGAAGATCTGAGCTCCCTGGCGG
