>Addgene plasmid #62172 | pMuLE ENTR CMV CreERT2 L5-L2 | addgene partial sequence | sequence record 103667 | M13-F20 5'-TGTAAAACGACGGCCAGT-3'
GACTGATAGTGACCTGTTCGTTGCAACAAATTGATGAGCAATGCTTTTTTATAATGCCAACTTTGTATAC
AAAAGTTGGCGATGTACGGGCCAGATATACGCGTTGACATTGATTATTGACTAGTTATTAATAGTAATCA
ATTACGGGGTCATTAGTTCATAGCCCATATATGGAGTTCCGCGTTACATAACTTACGGTAAATGGCCCGC
CTGGCTGACCGCCCAACGACCCCCGCCCATTGACGTCAATAATGACGTATGTTCCCATAGTAACGCCAAT
AGGGACTTTCCATTGACGTCAATGGGTGGAGTATTTACGGTAAACTGCCCACTTGGCAGTACATCAAGTG
TATCATATGCCAAGTACGCCCCCTATTGACGTCAATGACGGTAAATGGCCCGCCTGGCATTATGCCCAGT
ACATGACCTTATGGGACTTTCCTACTTGGCAGTACATCTACGTATTAGTCATCGCTATTACCATGGTGAT
GCGGTTTTGGCAGTACATCAATGGGCGTGGATAGCGGTTTGACTCACGGGGATTTCCAAGTCTCCACCCC
ATTGACGTCAATGGGAGTTTGTTTTGGCACCAAAATCAACGGGACTTTCCAAAATGTCGTAACAACTCCG
CCCCATTGACGCAAATGGGCGGTAGGCGTGTACGGTGGGAGGTCTATATAAGCAGAGCTCTCTGGCTAAC
TAGAGAACCCACTGCTTACTGGCTTATCGAAATTAATACGACTCACTATA
