>Addgene plasmid #62172 | pMuLE ENTR CMV CreERT2 L5-L2 | addgene partial sequence | sequence record 103668 | M13-Rev 5'-CAGGAAACAGCTATGACC-3'
TGCAGCTGGATGGCAAATAATGATTTTATTTTGACTGATAGTGACCTGTTCGTTGCAACAAATTGATAAG
CAATGCTTTCTTATAATGCCAACTTTGTACAAGAAAGCTGGGTACCTCTAGATGCATGCTCGAGCGGCCG
CCAGTGTGATGGATATCTGCAGAATTCCGCCAGGGAGCTCAGATCTTCATCAAGCTGTGGCAGGGAAACC
CTCTGCCTCCCCCGTGATGTAATACTTTTGCAAGGAATGCGATGAAGTAGAGCCCGCAGTGGCCAAGTGG
CTTTGGTCCGTCTCCTCCACGGATGCCCCTCCACGGCTAGTGGGCGCATGTAGGCGGTGGGCGTCCGCCG
CCTCCAGCAGCAGGTCATAGAGGGGCACCACGTTCTTGCACTTCATGCTGTACAGATGCTCCATGCCTTT
GTTACTCATGTGCCTGATGTGGGAGAGGATGAGGAGGAGCTGGGCCAGCCGCTGGTGCTGCTGCTGCAGG
GTCAGGCCTGCCTTGGCCATCAGGTGGATCAAAGTGTCTGTGATCTTGTCCAGGACTCGGTGGATATGGT
CCTTCTCTTCCAGAGACTTCAGGGTGCTGGACAGAAATGTGTACACTCCAGAATTAAGCAAAATAATAGA
TTTGAGGCACACAAACTCCTCTCCCTGCAGATTCATCATGCGGAACCGAGATGATGTAGCCAGCAGCATG
TCG
