>Addgene plasmid #62172 | pMuLE ENTR CMV CreERT2 L5-L2 | addgene partial sequence | sequence record 106118 | Cre-F 5'-tttacggcgctaaggatgac-3'
GTGCCCGTGTCGGAGCCGCGCGAGATATGGCCCGCGCTGGAGTTTCAATACCGGAGATCATGCAAGCTGG
TGGCTGGACCAATGTAAATATTGTCATGAACTATATCCGTAACCTGGATAGTGAAACAGGGGCAATGGTG
CGCCTGCTGGAAGATGGCGATCTCGAGCCATCTGCTGGAGACATGAGAGCTGCCAACCTTTGGCCAAGCC
CGCTCATGATCAAACGCTCTAAGAAGAACAGCCTGGCCTTGTCCCTGACGGCCGACCAGATGGTCAGTGC
CTTGTTGGATGCTGAGCCCCCCATACTCTATTCCGAGTATGATCCTACCAGACCCTTCAGTGAAGCTTCG
ATGATGGGCTTACTGACCAACCTGGCAGACAGGGAGCTGGTTCACATGATCAACTGGGCGAAGAGGGTGC
CAGGCTTTGTGGATTTGACCCTCCATGATCAGGTCCACCTTCTAGAATGTGCCTGGCTAGAGATCCTGAT
GATTGGTCTCGTCTGGCGCTCCATGGAGCACCCAGTGAAGCTACTGTTTGCTCCTAACTTGCTCTTGGAC
AGGAACCAGGGAAAATGTGTAGAGGGCATGGTGGAGATCTTCGACATGCTGCTGGCTACATCATCTCGGT
TCCGCATGATGAATCTGCAGGGAGAGGAGTTTGTGTGCCTCAAATCTATTATTTTGCTTAATTCTGGAGT
GTACACATTTCTGTCCAGCACCCTGAAGTCTCTGGAAGAGAAGGACCATATCCACCGAGTCCTGGACAAG
ATCACAGACACTTTGAT
